Addgene plasmid #35988: pCDNA 3.1 Flag-rat-PTP1B
Depositing lab: Anna Huttenlocher. Depositing organization: University of Wisconsin, Madison. Publication: Calpain 2 and PTP1B function in a novel pathway with Src to regulate invadopodia dynamics and breast cancer cell invasion. Cortesio CL, Chan KT, Perrin BJ, Burton NO, Zhang S, Zhang ZY, Huttenlocher A. J Cell Biol. 2008 Mar 10;180(5):957-71. 10.1083/jcb.200708048 PubMed 18332219.
Backbone
  Vector backbone: pcDNA3.1
  Backbone manufacturer: Invitrogen
  Backbone size w/o insert (bp): 5427
  Vector type: Mammalian Expression
Growth in bacteria
  Bacterial resistance: Ampicillin, 100 μg/mL
  Growth temperature: 37°C
  Growth strain: DH5alpha
  Copy number: High Copy
Gene/Insert
  Gene/Insert name: protein tyrosine phosphatase 1B (alt name: PTP1B)
  Species: R. norvegicus (rat)
  Insert size (bp): 1299
  Entrez Gene: Ptpn1 (a.k.a. Ptp)
  Promoter: CMV
  Tag / fusion protein: Flag (N terminal on insert)
  Cloning method: Restriction Enzyme; 5′ cloning site BamHI (not destroyed); 3′ cloning site Not I (not destroyed)
  Sequencing primers: 5′ T7 FWD TAATACGACTCACTATAGGG; 3′ BGH Rev CCTCGACTGTGCCTTCTA
Resource information
  A portion of this plasmid was derived from a plasmid made by: (EGFP)-PTP1B-HA construct was a gift from C. Arregui (University of San Martin, Buenos Aires, Argentina)
Terms and licenses: Academic/Nonprofit Terms; Industry Terms: Not Available to Industry
Depositor comments: A Kozak methionine initiator sequence and a Flag tag were added to the N terminus of rat PTP1B, which was amplified by PCR with the following primers: 5′-CTCGGATCCGCCACCATGGACTACAAGGACGACGATGACAAGAAGCTTGGGATGGAAATGGAGAAGGAATTCGAG-3′ and 5′-CTCTAGACTCGAGCGGCCGCTCAGTGAAAACATACCCGGTAACAG-3′. The PCR product was digested with BamHI and NotI and subsequently ligated into the corresponding sites of pCDNA3.1(+) (Invitrogen) Please note that Addgene's sequencing results differ from the full plasmid sequence information from the depositing laboratory at bp# 889-910, indicating that the NheI and AflII sites are no longer present in the plasmid.
How to cite: pCDNA 3.1 Flag-rat-PTP1B was a gift from Anna Huttenlocher (Addgene plasmid # 35988 ; http://n2t.net/addgene:35988 ; RRID:Addgene_35988)
