[The description below was written by a language model from this plasmid's Addgene catalogue record and pLannotate feature annotations shown in this document.]
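Description:
pCDNA 3.1 Flag-rat-PTP1B is a mammalian expression plasmid built on the Invitrogen pcDNA3.1(+) backbone and carrying the rat protein tyrosine phosphatase 1B coding sequence (Ptpn1, about 1.3 kb) with an N-terminal Flag epitope. The insert was generated by PCR using a forward primer that added a Kozak-context initiator methionine and the Flag tag, and it was ligated between the BamHI and NotI sites of the polylinker, both of which remain intact. The template was derived from an earlier EGFP-PTP1B-HA construct. Transcription is driven by the human cytomegalovirus immediate early enhancer and promoter and terminated by the bovine growth hormone polyadenylation signal. A T7 promoter lies just upstream of the insert and could support in vitro transcription as well as serving as a sequencing primer site.

In bacteria the 6.7 kb plasmid replicates at high copy from a ColE1/pUC-type origin and is selected with ampicillin through the β-lactamase gene. An f1 origin is also present, allowing single-stranded DNA production. For mammalian cells, a separate cassette places the neomycin phosphotransferase gene under the SV40 early promoter with an SV40 polyadenylation signal, permitting G418 selection of stable transfectants. Several short annotated fragments (HIV-1 LTR, ble, lacI, bom) are probably backbone remnants or annotation matches rather than functional elements. Repository sequencing differed from the depositor's full sequence in a short stretch just upstream of the insert, indicating that the NheI and AflII polylinker sites are no longer present. The associated publication concerns a calpain 2, PTP1B and Src pathway regulating invadopodia dynamics and breast cancer cell invasion, consistent with use of the plasmid to express epitope-tagged PTP1B in cultured cells.
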