Features (pLannotate 1.2.2; 21 found; start..end, strand, type, name):
     28..80      -  misc_feature   bom (fragment): basis of mobility region from pBR322
    235..614     +  enhancer       CMV enhancer: human cytomegalovirus immediate early enhancer
    615..818     +  promoter       CMV promoter: human cytomegalovirus (CMV) immediate early promoter
    814..847     +  LTR            5' LTR (truncated) (fragment): truncated 5' long terminal repeat (LTR) from HIV-1
    863..881     +  promoter       T7 promoter: promoter for bacteriophage T7 RNA polymerase
    947..967     +  CDS            FLAG (fragment): FLAG® epitope tag, followed by an enterokinase cleavage site
    977..2272    +  CDS            Ptpn1: PTN1_RAT - Experimental evidence at protein level: Swiss-Prot protein existence level 1. Tyrosine-protein phosphatase which acts as a regulator of endoplasmic reticulum unfolded protein response. Mediates dephosphorylation of EIF2AK3/PERK; inactivating the protein kinase activity of EIF2AK3/PERK. May play an important role in CKII- and p60c- src-induced signal transduction cascades. May regulate the EFNA5-EPHA3 signaling pathway which modulates cell reorganization and cell-cell repulsion. May also regulate the hepatocyte growth factor receptor signaling pathway through dephosphorylation of MET
   2326..2550    +  polyA_signal   bGH poly(A) signal: bovine growth hormone polyadenylation signal
   2554..2575    +  promoter       SV40 promoter (fragment): SV40 enhancer and early promoter
   2596..3024    +  rep_origin     f1 ori (sequence partly withheld): f1 bacteriophage origin of replication; arrow indicates direction of (+) strand synthesis
   3038..3367    +  promoter       SV40 promoter: SV40 enhancer and early promoter
   3434..4225    +  CDS            neo: KKA2_KLEPN - Also known as kan, nptII. Experimental evidence at protein level: Swiss-Prot protein existence level 1. Resistance to kanamycin, neomycin, paromomycin, ribostamycin, butirosin and gentamicin B. From Klebsiella pneumoniae.
   4249..4407    +  CDS            ble (fragment): BLE_KLEPN - Experimental evidence at protein level: Swiss-Prot protein existence level 1. Binding protein with a strong affinity to the bleomycin family of antibiotics. Binds to CL990; an antimitotic-antibiotic compound. From Klebsiella pneumoniae.
   4402..4523    +  polyA_signal   SV40 poly(A) signal: SV40 polyadenylation signal
   4596..4612    -  protein_bind   lac operator: The lac repressor binds to the lac operator to inhibit transcription in E. coli. This inhibition can be relieved by adding lactose or isopropyl-β-D-thiogalactopyranoside (IPTG). lac repressor encoded by lacI
   4620..4650    -  promoter       lac promoter: promoter for the E. coli lac operon
   4665..4686    -  protein_bind   CAP binding site: CAP binding activates transcription in the presence of cAMP. E. coli catabolite activator protein
   4699..4791    -  CDS            lacI (fragment): lac repressor; lacI; The lac repressor binds to the lac operator to inhibit transcription in E. coli. This inhibition can be relieved by adding lactose or isopropyl-β-D-thiogalactopyranoside (IPTG).
   4974..5559    -  rep_origin     ori: high-copy-number ColE1/pMB1/pBR322/pUC origin of replication
   5730..6590    -  CDS            AmpR: β-lactamase; bla; confers resistance to ampicillin, carbenicillin, and related antibiotics
   6591..6695    -  promoter       AmpR promoter: bla
>Addgene plasmid #35988 | pCDNA 3.1 Flag-rat-PTP1B | depositor full sequence | sequence record 44418 | pCDNA 3.1 Flag-rat-PTP1B sequence 6726 bps
GACGGATCGGGAGATCTCCCGATCCCCTATGGTGCACTCTCAGTACAATCTGCTCTGATGCCGCATAGTT
AAGCCAGTATCTGCTCCCTGCTTGTGTGTTGGAGGTCGCTGAGTAGTGCGCGAGCAAAATTTAAGCTACA
ACAAGGCAAGGCTTGACCGACAATTGCATGAAGAATCTGCTTAGGGTTAGGCGTTTTGCGCTGCTTCGCG
ATGTACGGGCCAGATATACGCGTTGACATTGATTATTGACTAGTTATTAATAGTAATCAATTACGGGGTC
ATTAGTTCATAGCCCATATATGGAGTTCCGCGTTACATAACTTACGGTAAATGGCCCGCCTGGCTGACCG
CCCAACGACCCCCGCCCATTGACGTCAATAATGACGTATGTTCCCATAGTAACGCCAATAGGGACTTTCC
ATTGACGTCAATGGGTGGAGTATTTACGGTAAACTGCCCACTTGGCAGTACATCAAGTGTATCATATGCC
AAGTACGCCCCCTATTGACGTCAATGACGGTAAATGGCCCGCCTGGCATTATGCCCAGTACATGACCTTA
TGGGACTTTCCTACTTGGCAGTACATCTACGTATTAGTCATCGCTATTACCATGGTGATGCGGTTTTGGC
AGTACATCAATGGGCGTGGATAGCGGTTTGACTCACGGGGATTTCCAAGTCTCCACCCCATTGACGTCAA
TGGGAGTTTGTTTTGGCACCAAAATCAACGGGACTTTCCAAAATGTCGTAACAACTCCGCCCCATTGACG
CAAATGGGCGGTAGGCGTGTACGGTGGGAGGTCTATATAAGCAGAGCTCTCTGGCTAACTAGAGAACCCA
CTGCTTACTGGCTTATCGAAATTAATACGACTCACTATAGGGAGACCCAAGCTGGCTAGCGTTTAAACTT
AAGCTTGGTACCGAGCTCGGATCCGCCACCATGGACTACAAGGACGACGATGACAAGAAGCTTGGGATGG
AAATGGAGAAGGAATTCGAGCAGATCGATAAGGCTGGGAACTGGGCGGCTATTTACCAGGATATTCGACA
TGAAGCCAGTGACTTCCCATGCAGAATAGCGAAACTTCCTAAGAACAAAAACCGGAACAGGTACCGAGAT
GTCAGCCCTTTTGACCACAGTCGGATTAAATTGCATCAGGAAGATAATGACTATATCAATGCCAGCTTGA
TAAAAATGGAGGAAGCCCAGAGGAGCTATATCCTCACCCAGGGCCCTTTACCAAACACGTGCGGGCACTT
CTGGGAGATGGTGTGGGAGCAGAAGAGCAGGGGCGTGGTCATGCTCAACCGCATCATGGAGAAAGGCTCG
TTAAAATGTGCCCAGTATTGGCCACAGAAAGAAGAAAAAGAGATGGTCTTCGATGACACCAATTTGAAGC
TGACACTGATCTCTGAAGATGTCAAGTCATATTACACAGTACGGCAGTTGGAGTTGGAGAACCTGGCTAC
CCAGGAGGCTCGAGAGATCCTGCATTTCCACTACACCACCTGGCCTGACTTTGGAGTCCCTGAGTCACCT
GCCTCTTTCCTCAATTTCCTATTCAAAGTCCGAGAGTCAGGCTCACTCAGCCCAGAGCACGGCCCCATTG
TGGTCCACTGCAGTGCTGGCATTGGCAGGTCAGGGACCTTCTGCCTGGCTGACACCTGCCTCTTACTGAT
GGACAAGAGGAAAGACCCGTCCTCTGTGGACATCAAGAAAGTGCTGTTGGAGATGCGCAGGTTCCGCATG
GGGCTCATCCAGACGGCCGACCAACTGCGCTTCTCCTACCTGGCTGTGATCGAGGGTGCAAAGTTCATCA
TGGGCGACTCGTCAGTGCAGGATCAGTGGAAGGAGCTTTCCCATGAAGACCTGGAGCCTCCCCCTGAGCA
CGTGCCCCCACCTCCCCGGCCACCCAAACGCACATTGGAGCCTCACAATGGCAAGTGCAAGGAGCTCTTC
TCCAACCACCAGTGGGTGAGCGAGGAGAGCTGTGAGGATGAGGACATCCTGGCCAGAGAGGAAAGCAGAG
CCCCCTCAATTGCTGTGCACAGCATGAGCAGTATGAGTCAAGACACTGAAGTTAGGAAACGGATGGTGGG
TGGAGGTCTTCAAAGTGCTCAGGCATCTGTCCCCACTGAGGAAGAGCTGTCCCCAACCGAGGAGGAACAA
AAGGCACACAGGCCAGTTCACTGGAAGCCCTTCCTGGTCAACGTGTGCATGGCCACGGCCCTGGCGACTG
GCGCGTACCTCTGTTACCGGGTATGTTTTCACTGAGCGGCCGCTCGAGTCTAGAGGGCCCGTTTAAACCC
GCTGATCAGCCTCGACTGTGCCTTCTAGTTGCCAGCCATCTGTTGTTTGCCCCTCCCCCGTGCCTTCCTT
GACCCTGGAAGGTGCCACTCCCACTGTCCTTTCCTAATAAAATGAGGAAATTGCATCGCATTGTCTGAGT
AGGTGTCATTCTATTCTGGGGGGTGGGGTGGGGCAGGACAGCAAGGGGGAGGATTGGGAAGACAATAGCA
GGCATGCTGGGGATGCGGTGGGCTCTATGGCTTCTGAGGCGGAAAGAACCAGCTGGGGCTCTAGGGGGTA
TCCCC
[124 nt withheld, positions 2596-2719]
C
[91 nt withheld, positions 2721-2811]
A
[49 nt withheld, positions 2813-2861]
CCTTTGACGTTGGAGTCCACGTTCTTT
[37 nt withheld, positions 2889-2925]
ACCCTATCTCGGTCTATTCTTTTGATTTATAAGGGATTTTGCCGATTTCGGCCTATTGGTTAAAAAATGA
GCTGATTTAACAAAAATTTAACGCGAATTAATTCTGTGGAATGTGTGTCAGTTAGGGTGTGGAAAGTCCC
CAGGCTCCCCAGCAGGCAGAAGTATGCAAAGCATGCATCTCAATTAGTCAGCAACCAGGTGTGGAAAGTC
CCCAGGCTCCCCAGCAGGCAGAAGTATGCAAAGCATGCATCTCAATTAGTCAGCAACCATAGTCCCGCCC
CTAACTCCGCCCATCCCGCCCCTAACTCCGCCCAGTTCCGCCCATTCTCCGCCCCATGGCTGACTAATTT
TTTTTATTTATGCAGAGGCCGAGGCCGCCTCTGCCTCTGAGCTATTCCAGAAGTAGTGAGGAGGCTTTTT
TGGAGGCCTAGGCTTTTGCAAAAAGCTCCCGGGAGCTTGTATATCCATTTTCGGATCTGATCAAGAGACA
GGATGAGGATCGTTTCGCATGATTGAACAAGATGGATTGCACGCAGGTTCTCCGGCCGCTTGGGTGGAGA
GGCTATTCGGCTATGACTGGGCACAACAGACAATCGGCTGCTCTGATGCCGCCGTGTTCCGGCTGTCAGC
GCAGGGGCGCCCGGTTCTTTTTGTCAAGACCGACCTGTCCGGTGCCCTGAATGAACTGCAGGACGAGGCA
GCGCGGCTATCGTGGCTGGCCACGACGGGCGTTCCTTGCGCAGCTGTGCTCGACGTTGTCACTGAAGCGG
GAAGGGACTGGCTGCTATTGGGCGAAGTGCCGGGGCAGGATCTCCTGTCATCTCACCTTGCTCCTGCCGA
GAAAGTATCCATCATGGCTGATGCAATGCGGCGGCTGCATACGCTTGATCCGGCTACCTGCCCATTCGAC
CACCAAGCGAAACATCGCATCGAGCGAGCACGTACTCGGATGGAAGCCGGTCTTGTCGATCAGGATGATC
TGGACGAAGAGCATCAGGGGCTCGCGCCAGCCGAACTGTTCGCCAGGCTCAAGGCGCGCATGCCCGACGG
CGAGGATCTCGTCGTGACCCATGGCGATGCCTGCTTGCCGAATATCATGGTGGAAAATGGCCGCTTTTCT
GGATTCATCGACTGTGGCCGGCTGGGTGTGGCGGACCGCTATCAGGACATAGCGTTGGCTACCCGTGATA
TTGCTGAAGAGCTTGGCGGCGAATGGGCTGACCGCTTCCTCGTGCTTTACGGTATCGCCGCTCCCGATTC
GCAGCGCATCGCCTTCTATCGCCTTCTTGACGAGTTCTTCTGAGCGGGACTCTGGGGTTCGAAATGACCG
ACCAAGCGACGCCCAACCTGCCATCACGAGATTTCGATTCCACCGCCGCCTTCTATGAAAGGTTGGGCTT
CGGAATCGTTTTCCGGGACGCCGGCTGGATGATCCTCCAGCGCGGGGATCTCATGCTGGAGTTCTTCGCC
CACCCCAACTTGTTTATTGCAGCTTATAATGGTTACAAATAAAGCAATAGCATCACAAATTTCACAAATA
AAGCATTTTTTTCACTGCATTCTAGTTGTGGTTTGTCCAAACTCATCAATGTATCTTATCATGTCTGTAT
ACCGTCGACCTCTAGCTAGAGCTTGGCGTAATCATGGTCATAGCTGTTTCCTGTGTGAAATTGTTATCCG
CTCACAATTCCACACAACATACGAGCCGGAAGCATAAAGTGTAAAGCCTGGGGTGCCTAATGAGTGAGCT
AACTCACATTAATTGCGTTGCGCTCACTGCCCGCTTTCCAGTCGGGAAACCTGTCGTGCCAGCTGCATTA
ATGAATCGGCCAACGCGCGGGGAGAGGCGGTTTGCGTATTGGGCGCTCTTCCGCTTCCTCGCTCACTGAC
TCGCTGCGCTCGGTCGTTCGGCTGCGGCGAGCGGTATCAGCTCACTCAAAGGCGGTAATACGGTTATCCA
CAGAATCAGGGGATAACGCAGGAAAGAACATGTGAGCAAAAGGCCAGCAAAAGGCCAGGAACCGTAAAAA
GGCCGCGTTGCTGGCGTTTTTCCATAGGCTCCGCCCCCCTGACGAGCATCACAAAAATCGACGCTCAAGT
CAGAGGTGGCGAAACCCGACAGGACTATAAAGATACCAGGCGTTTCCCCCTGGAAGCTCCCTCGTGCGCT
CTCCTGTTCCGACCCTGCCGCTTACCGGATACCTGTCCGCCTTTCTCCCTTCGGGAAGCGTGGCGCTTTC
TCATAGCTCACGCTGTAGGTATCTCAGTTCGGTGTAGGTCGTTCGCTCCAAGCTGGGCTGTGTGCACGAA
CCCCCCGTTCAGCCCGACCGCTGCGCCTTATCCGGTAACTATCGTCTTGAGTCCAACCCGGTAAGACACG
ACTTATCGCCACTGGCAGCAGCCACTGGTAACAGGATTAGCAGAGCGAGGTATGTAGGCGGTGCTACAGA
GTTCTTGAAGTGGTGGCCTAACTACGGCTACACTAGAAGAACAGTATTTGGTATCTGCGCTCTGCTGAAG
CCAGTTACCTTCGGAAAAAGAGTTGGTAGCTCTTGATCCGGCAAACAAACCACCGCTGGTAGCGGTTTTT
TTGTTTGCAAGCAGCAGATTACGCGCAGAAAAAAAGGATCTCAAGAAGATCCTTTGATCTTTTCTACGGG
GTCTGACGCTCAGTGGAACGAAAACTCACGTTAAGGGATTTTGGTCATGAGATTATCAAAAAGGATCTTC
ACCTAGATCCTTTTAAATTAAAAATGAAGTTTTAAATCAATCTAAAGTATATATGAGTAAACTTGGTCTG
ACAGTTACCAATGCTTAATCAGTGAGGCACCTATCTCAGCGATCTGTCTATTTCGTTCATCCATAGTTGC
CTGACTCCCCGTCGTGTAGATAACTACGATACGGGAGGGCTTACCATCTGGCCCCAGTGCTGCAATGATA
CCGCGAGACCCACGCTCACCGGCTCCAGATTTATCAGCAATAAACCAGCCAGCCGGAAGGGCCGAGCGCA
GAAGTGGTCCTGCAACTTTATCCGCCTCCATCCAGTCTATTAATTGTTGCCGGGAAGCTAGAGTAAGTAG
TTCGCCAGTTAATAGTTTGCGCAACGTTGTTGCCATTGCTACAGGCATCGTGGTGTCACGCTCGTCGTTT
GGTATGGCTTCATTCAGCTCCGGTTCCCAACGATCAAGGCGAGTTACATGATCCCCCATGTTGTGCAAAA
AAGCGGTTAGCTCCTTCGGTCCTCCGATCGTTGTCAGAAGTAAGTTGGCCGCAGTGTTATCACTCATGGT
TATGGCAGCACTGCATAATTCTCTTACTGTCATGCCATCCGTAAGATGCTTTTCTGTGACTGGTGAGTAC
TCAACCAAGTCATTCTGAGAATAGTGTATGCGGCGACCGAGTTGCTCTTGCCCGGCGTCAATACGGGATA
ATACCGCGCCACATAGCAGAACTTTAAAAGTGCTCATCATTGGAAAACGTTCTTCGGGGCGAAAACTCTC
AAGGATCTTACCGCTGTTGAGATCCAGTTCGATGTAACCCACTCGTGCACCCAACTGATCTTCAGCATCT
TTTACTTTCACCAGCGTTTCTGGGTGAGCAAAAACAGGAAGGCAAAATGCCGCAAAAAAGGGAATAAGGG
CGACACGGAAATGTTGAATACTCATACTCTTCCTTTTTCAATATTATTGAAGCATTTATCAGGGTTATTG
TCTCATGAGCGGATACATATTTGAATGTATTTAGAAAAATAAACAAATAGGGGTTCCGCGCACATTTCCC
CGAAAAGTGCCACCTGACGTC
