>Addgene plasmid #35988 | pCDNA 3.1 Flag-rat-PTP1B | addgene partial sequence | sequence record 45310 | CMV-F 5'-CGCAAATGGGCGGTAGGCGTG-3'
GAGAACCCACTGCTTACTGGCTTATCGAAATTAATACGACTCACTATAGGGAGACCCAAGCTTGGTACCG
AGCTCGGATCCGCCACCATGGACTACAAGGACGACGATGACAAGAAGCTTGGGATGGAAATGGAGAAGGA
ATTCGAGCAGATCGATAAGGCTGGGAACTGGGCGGCTATTTACCAGGATATTCGACATGAAGCCAGTGAC
TTCCCATGCAGAATAGCGAAACTTCCTAAGAACAAAAACCGGAACAGGTACCGAGATGTCAGCCCTTTTG
ACCACAGTCGGATTAAATTGCATCAGGAAGATAATGACTATATCAATGCCAGCTTGATAAAAATGGAGGA
AGCCCAGAGGAGCTATATCCTCACCCAGGGCCCTTTACCAAACACGTGCGGGCACTTCTGGGAGATGGTG
TGGGAGCAGAAGAGCAGGGGCGTGGTCATGCTCAACCGCATCATGGAGAAAGGCTCGTTAAAATGTGCCC
AGTATTGGCCACAGAAAGAAGAAAAAGAGATGGTCTTCGATGACACCAATTTGAAGCTGACACTGATCTC
TGAAGATGTCAAGTCATATTACACAGTACGGCAGTTGGAGTTGGAGAACCTGGCTACCCAGGAGGCTCGA
GAGATCCTGCATTTCCACTACACCACCTGGCCTGACTTTGGAGTCCCTGAGTCACCTGCCTCTTTCCTCA
ATTTCCTATTCAAAGTCCGAGAGTCAGGCTCACTCAGCCCAGAGCACGGCCCCATTGTGGTCCACTGCAG
TGCTGGCATTGGCAGGTCAGGGACCTTCTGCCTGGCTGACACCTGCCTCTTACTGATGGACAAGAGGAAA
GACCCGTCCTCTGTGGACATCA
